Addgene plasmid #196999: pGBT9-ubiquitin
Purpose: Expression of GAL4 DNA-binding domain (BD)-ubiquitin fusion protein in yeast (yeast two-hybrid assays)
Depositing lab: Juan Bonifacino. Depositing organization: National Institute of Child Health and Human Development (NICHD). Publication: The Rab5 guanine nucleotide exchange factor Rabex-5 binds ubiquitin (Ub) and functions as a Ub ligase through an atypical Ub-interacting motif and a zinc finger domain. Mattera R, Tsai YC, Weissman AM, Bonifacino JS. J Biol Chem. 2006 Mar 10;281(10):6874-83. doi: 10.1074/jbc.M509939200. Epub 2006 Jan 5. PubMed 16407276.
Backbone
  Vector backbone: pGBT9
  Backbone size w/o insert (bp): 5524
  Total vector size (bp): 5751
  Vector type: Yeast Expression
  Selectable markers: TRP1
Growth in bacteria
  Bacterial resistance: Ampicillin, 100 μg/mL
  Growth temperature: 37°C
  Growth strain: DH5alpha
  Copy number: Unknown
Gene/Insert
  Gene/Insert name: ubiquitin
  Species: H. sapiens (human)
  Insert size (bp): 231
  Entrez Gene: UBC (a.k.a. HMG20)
  Promoter: ADH1
  Tag / fusion protein: GAL4-DNA binding domain fragment (N terminal on backbone)
  Cloning method: Restriction Enzyme; 5′ cloning site EcoRI (not destroyed); 3′ cloning site BamH1 (not destroyed)
  Sequencing primers: 5′ GAL4 BD forward; 3′ GAL4 BD reverse
Terms and licenses: Academic/Nonprofit Terms; Industry Terms: Not Available to Industry
How to cite: pGBT9-ubiquitin was a gift from Juan Bonifacino (Addgene plasmid # 196999 ; http://n2t.net/addgene:196999 ; RRID:Addgene_196999)
