[The description below was written by a language model from this plasmid's Addgene catalogue record and pLannotate feature annotations shown in this document.]
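Description:
pGBT9-ubiquitin is a yeast two-hybrid "bait" plasmid built on the pGBT9 backbone, an E. coli–Saccharomyces cerevisiae shuttle vector of about 5.75 kb. In bacteria it replicates from a ColE1/pUC-type origin and is selected through the β-lactamase (AmpR) gene, which confers ampicillin resistance. In yeast it is maintained episomally by the 2μ origin and selected by complementation of tryptophan auxotrophy through the TRP1 marker, expressed from its own promoter. The annotation also picks up short remnants of rop, bom, lacI and the lac promoter/operator region. These are leftovers of the parental cloning vectors and have no evident role in the construct's function.

The payload is a single expression cassette in which the S. cerevisiae ADH1 promoter drives an open reading frame encoding the GAL4 DNA-binding domain followed by ubiquitin, ending at the ADH1 terminator. The ubiquitin insert is recorded as human, linked to the UBC gene, and is about 230 bp, consistent with a single ubiquitin unit. It was cloned between EcoRI and BamHI sites, both of which are retained, so that GAL4-BD sits at its N-terminus. The automated annotation labels this segment by a match to a ubiquitin entry from another species, which likely reflects the very high conservation of ubiquitin rather than a different source.

In a two-hybrid assay, the BD-ubiquitin fusion binds GAL4-responsive reporter promoters, and reporter activation occurs only when a co-expressed activation-domain fusion binds ubiquitin. The plasmid therefore serves to detect and map ubiquitin-binding proteins or domains. The associated publication concerns ubiquitin binding by the Rab5 exchange factor Rabex-5.
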