Features (pLannotate 1.2.2; 16 found; start..end, strand, type, name):
    301..1161    -  CDS            AmpR: β-lactamase; bla; confers resistance to ampicillin, carbenicillin, and related antibiotics
   1162..1266    -  promoter       AmpR promoter: bla
   1361..1396    +  CDS            rop (fragment): Rop protein, which maintains plasmids at low copy number; rop
   1498..1547    +  misc_feature   bom (fragment): basis of mobility region from pBR322
   1548..2712    +  rep_origin     2μ ori: yeast 2μ plasmid origin of replication
   2722..3118    +  promoter       ADH1 promoter: S. cerevisiae ADH1; promoter for alcohol dehydrogenase 1
   3146..3586    +  CDS            GAL4 DNA binding domain: DNA binding domain of the GAL4 transcriptional activator; Saccharomyces cerevisiae GAL4 (truncated)
   3596..3823    +  CDS            UBIQ_CERCA: Experimental evidence at protein level: Swiss-Prot protein existence level 1. Ubiquitin exists either covalently attached to another protein, or free (unanchored). When covalently bound, it is conjugated to target proteins via an isopeptide bond either as a monomer (monoubiquitin), a polymer linked via different Lys residues of the ubiquitin (polyubiquitin chains) or a linear polymer linked via the initiator Met of the ubiquitin (linear polyubiquitin chains). Polyubiquitin chains, when attached to a target protein, have different functions depending on the Lys residue of the ubiquitin that is
   3860..4047    +  terminator     ADH1 terminator: S. cerevisiae ADH1; transcription terminator for the S. cerevisiae alcohol dehydrogenase 1 (ADH1) gene
   4100..4774    -  CDS            TRP1: phosphoribosylanthranilate isomerase, required for tryptophan biosynthesis; S. cerevisiae TRP1; yeast auxotrophic marker
   4775..4876    -  promoter       TRP1 promoter: S. cerevisiae TRP1
   4914..4930    -  protein_bind   lac operator: The lac repressor binds to the lac operator to inhibit transcription in E. coli. This inhibition can be relieved by adding lactose or isopropyl-β-D-thiogalactopyranoside (IPTG). lac repressor encoded by lacI
   4938..4968    -  promoter       lac promoter: promoter for the E. coli lac operon
   4983..5004    -  protein_bind   CAP binding site: CAP binding activates transcription in the presence of cAMP. E. coli catabolite activator protein
   5017..5109    -  CDS            lacI (fragment): lac repressor; lacI; The lac repressor binds to the lac operator to inhibit transcription in E. coli. This inhibition can be relieved by adding lactose or isopropyl-β-D-thiogalactopyranoside (IPTG).
   5292..130     -  rep_origin     ori (across the origin): high-copy-number ColE1/pMB1/pBR322/pUC origin of replication
>Addgene plasmid #196999 | pGBT9-ubiquitin | addgene full sequence | sequence record 388940 | Addgene NGS Result
CGCTCTGCTGAAGCCAGTTACCTTCGGAAAAAGAGTTGGTAGCTCTTGATCCGGCAAACAAACCACCGCT
GGTAGCGGTGGTTTTTTTGTTTGCAAGCAGCAGATTACGCGCAGAAAAAAAGGATCTCAAGAAGATCCTT
TGATCTTTTCTACGGGGTCTGACGCTCAGTGGAACGAAAACTCACGTTAAGGGATTTTGGTCATGAGATT
ATCAAAAAGGATCTTCACCTAGATCCTTTTAAATTAAAAATGAAGTTTTAAATCAATCTAAAGTATATAT
GAGTAAACTTGGTCTGACAGTTACCAATGCTTAATCAGTGAGGCACCTATCTCAGCGATCTGTCTATTTC
GTTCATCCATAGTTGCCTGACTCCCCGTCGTGTAGATAACTACGATACGGGAGGGCTTACCATCTGGCCC
CAGTGCTGCAATGATACCGCGAGACCCACGCTCACCGGCTCCAGATTTATCAGCAATAAACCAGCCAGCC
GGAAGGGCCGAGCGCAGAAGTGGTCCTGCAACTTTATCCGCCTCCATCCAGTCTATTAATTGTTGCCGGG
AAGCTAGAGTAAGTAGTTCGCCAGTTAATAGTTTGCGCAACGTTGTTGCCATTGCTACAGGCATCGTGGT
GTCACGCTCGTCGTTTGGTATGGCTTCATTCAGCTCCGGTTCCCAACGATCAAGGCGAGTTACATGATCC
CCCATGTTGTGCAAAAAAGCGGTTAGCTCCTTCGGTCCTCCGATCGTTGTCAGAAGTAAGTTGGCCGCAG
TGTTATCACTCATGGTTATGGCAGCACTGCATAATTCTCTTACTGTCATGCCATCCGTAAGATGCTTTTC
TGTGACTGGTGAGTACTCAACCAAGTCATTCTGAGAATAGTGTATGCGGCGACCGAGTTGCTCTTGCCCG
GCGTCAATACGGGATAATACCGCGCCACATAGCAGAACTTTAAAAGTGCTCATCATTGGAAAACGTTCTT
CGGGGCGAAAACTCTCAAGGATCTTACCGCTGTTGAGATCCAGTTCGATGTAACCCACTCGTGCACCCAA
CTGATCTTCAGCATCTTTTACTTTCACCAGCGTTTCTGGGTGAGCAAAAACAGGAAGGCAAAATGCCGCA
AAAAAGGGAATAAGGGCGACACGGAAATGTTGAATACTCATACTCTTCCTTTTTCAATATTATTGAAGCA
TTTATCAGGGTTATTGTCTCATGAGCGGATACATATTTGAATGTATTTAGAAAAATAAACAAATAGGGGT
TCCGCGCACATTTCCCCGAAAAGTGCCACCTGACGTCTAAGAAACCATTATTATCATGACATTAACCTAT
AAAAATAGGCGTATCACGAGGCCCTTTCGTCTCGCGCGTTTCGGTGATGACGGTGAAAACCTCTGACACA
TGCAGCTCCCGGAGACGGTCACAGCTTGTCTGTAAGCGGATGCCGGGAGCAGACAAGCCCGTCAGGGCGC
GTCAGCGGGTGTTGGCGGGTGTCGGGGCTGGCTTAACTATGCGGCATCAGAGCAGATTGTACTGAGAGTG
CACCATAACGCATTTAAGCATAAACACGCACTATGCCGTTCTTCTCATGTATATATATATACAGGCAACA
CGCAGATATAGGTGCGACGTGAACAGTGAGCTGTATGTGCGCAGCTCGCGTTGCATTTTCGGAAGCGCTC
GTTTTCGGAAACGCTTTGAAGTTCCTATTCCGAAGTTCCTATTCTCTAGCTAGAAAGTATAGGAACTTCA
GAGCGCTTTTGAAAACCAAAAGCGCTCTGAAGACGCACTTTCAAAAAACCAAAAACGCACCGGACTGTAA
CGAGCTACTAAAATATTGCGAATACCGCTTCCACAAACATTGCTCAAAAGTATCTCTTTGCTATATATCT
CTGTGCTATATCCCTATATAACCTACCCATCCACCTTTCGCTCCTTGAACTTGCATCTAAACTCGACCTC
TACATTTTTTATGTTTATCTCTAGTATTACTCTTTAGACAAAAAAATTGTAGTAAGAACTATTCATAGAG
TGAATCGAAAACAATACGAAAATGTAAACATTTCCTATACGTAGTATATAGAGACAAAATAGAAGAAACC
GTTCATAATTTTCTGACCAATGAAGAATCATCAACGCTATCACTTTCTGTTCACAAAGTATGCGCAATCC
ACATCGGTATAGAATATAATCGGGGATGCCTTTATCTTGAAAAAATGCACCCGCAGCTTCGCTAGTAATC
AGTAAACGCGGGAAGTGGAGTCAGGCTTTTTTTATGGAAGAGAAAATAGACACCAAAGTAGCCTTCTTCT
AACCTTAACGGACCTACAGTGCAAAAAGTTATCAAGAGACTGCATTATAGAGCGCACAAAGGAGAAAAAA
AGTAATCTAAGATGCTTTGTTAGAAAAATAGCGCTCTCGGGATGCATTTTTGTAGAACAAAAAAGAAGTA
TAGATTCTTTGTTGGTAAAATAGCGCTCTCGCGTTGCATTTCTGTTCTGTAAAAATGCAGCTCAGATTCT
TTGTTTGAAAAATTAGCGCTCTCGCGTTGCATTTTTGTTTTACAAAAATGAAGCACAGATTCTTCGTTGG
TAAAATAGCGCTTTCGCGTTGCATTTCTGTTCTGTAAAAATGCAGCTCAGATTCTTTGTTTGAAAAATTA
GCGCTCTCGCGTTGCATTTTTGTTCTACAAAATGAAGCACAGATGCTTCGTTGCTTGCATGCAACTTCTT
TTCTTTTTTTTTCTTTTCTCTCTCCCCCGTTGTTGTCTCACCATATCCGCAATGACAAAAAAATGATGGA
AGACACTAAAGGAAAAAATTAACGACAAAGACAGCACCAACAGATGTCGTTGTTCCAGAGCTGATGAGGG
GTATCTCGAAGCACACGAAACTTTTTCCTTCCTTCATTCACGCACACTACTCTCTAATGAGCAACGGTAT
ACGGCCTTCCTTCCAGTTACTTGAATTTGAAATAAAAAAAAGTTTGCTGTCTTGCTATCAAGTATAAATA
GACCTGCAATTATTAATCTTTTGTTTCCTCGTCATTGTTCTCGTTCCCTTTCTTCCTTGTTTCTTTTTCT
GCACAATATTTCAAGCTATACCAAGCATACAATCAACTCCAAGCTTGAAGCAAGCCTCCTGAAAGATGAA
GCTACTGTCTTCTATCGAACAAGCATGCGATATTTGCCGACTTAAAAAGCTCAAGTGCTCCAAAGAAAAA
CCGAAGTGCGCCAAGTGTCTGAAGAACAACTGGGAGTGTCGCTACTCTCCCAAAACCAAAAGGTCTCCGC
TGACTAGGGCACATCTGACAGAAGTGGAATCAAGGCTAGAAAGACTGGAACAGCTATTTCTACTGATTTT
TCCTCGAGAAGACCTTGACATGATTTTGAAAATGGATTCTTTACAGGATATAAAAGCATTGTTAACAGGA
TTATTTGTACAAGATAATGTGAATAAAGATGCCGTCACAGATAGATTGGCTTCAGTGGAGACTGATATGC
CTCTAACATTGAGACAGCATAGAATAAGTGCGACATCATCATCGGAAGAGAGTAGTAACAAAGGTCAAAG
ACAGTTGACTGTATCGCCGGAATTCATGCAGATCTTCGTGAAGACCCTGACCGGCAAGACCATCACCCTG
GAAGTGGAGCCCAGTGACACCATCGAAAATGTGAAGGCCAAGATCCAGGATAAAGAAGGCATCCCTCCCG
ACCAGCAGAGGCTCATCTTTGCAGGCAAGCAGCTGGAAGATGGCCGCACTCTTTCTGACTACAACATCCA
GAAGGAGTCGACCCTGCACCTGGTCCTGCGTCTGAGAGGTGGTTGAGGATCCGTCGACCTGCAGCCAAGC
TAATTCCGGGCGAATTTCTTATGATTTATGATTTTTATTATTAAATAAGTTATAAAAAAAATAAGTGTAT
ACAAATTTTAAAGTGACTCTTAGGTTTTAAAACGAAAATTCTTATTCTTGAGTAACTCTTTCCTGTAGGT
CAGGTTGCTTTCTCAGGTATAGCATGAGGTCGCTCTTATTGACCACACCTCTACCGGCATGCCGGCAAGT
GCACAAACAATACTTAAATAAATACTACTCAGTAATAACCTATTTCTTAGCATTTTTGACGAAATTTGCT
ATTTTGTTAGAGTCTTTTACACCATTTGTCTCCACACCTCCGCTTACATCAACACCAATAACGCCATTTA
ATCTAAGCGCATCACCAACATTTTCTGGCGTCAGTCCACCAGCTAACATAAAATGTAAGCTTTCGGGGCT
CTCTTGCCTTCCAACCCAGTCAGAAATCGAGTTCCAATCCAAAAGTTCACCTGTCCCACCTGCTTCTGAA
TCAAACAAGGGAATAAACGAATGAGGTTTCTGTGAAGCTGCACTGAGTAGTATGTTGCAGTCTTTTGGAA
ATACGAGTCTTTTAATAACTGGCAAACCGAGGAACTCTTGGTATTCTTGCCACGACTCATCTCCATGCAG
TTGGACGATATCAATGCCGTAATCATTGACCAGAGCCAAAACATCCTCCTTAGGTTGATTACGAAACACG
CCAACCAAGTATTTCGGAGTGCCTGAACTATTTTTATATGCTTTTACAAGACTTGAAATTTTCCTTGCAA
TAACCGGGTCAATTGTTCTCTTTCTATTGGGCACACATATAATACCCAGCAAGTCAGCATCGGAATCTAG
AGCACATTCTGCGGCCTCTGTGCTCTGCAAGCCGCAAACTTTCACCAATGGACCAGAACTACCTGTGAAA
TTAATAACAGACATACTCCAAGCTGCCTTTGTGTGCTTAATCACGTATACTCACGTGCTCAATAGTCACC
AATGCCCTCCCTCTTGGCCCTCTCCTTTTCTTTTTTCGACCGAATTAATTCGTAATCATGTCATAGCTGT
TTCCTGTGTGAAATTGTTATCCGCTCACAATTCCACACAACATACGAGCCGGAAGCATAAAGTGTAAAGC
CTGGGGTGCCTAATGAGTGAGCTAACTCACATTAATTGCGTTGCGCTCACTGCCCGCTTTCCAGTCGGGA
AACCTGTCGTGCCAGCTGCATTAATGAATCGGCCAACGCGCGGGGAGAGGCGGTTTGCGTATTGGGCGCT
CTTCCGCTTCCTCGCTCACTGACTCGCTGCGCTCGGTCGTTCGGCTGCGGCGAGCGGTATCAGCTCACTC
AAAGGCGGTAATACGGTTATCCACAGAATCAGGGGATAACGCAGGAAAGAACATGTGAGCAAAAGGCCAG
CAAAAGGCCAGGAACCGTAAAAAGGCCGCGTTGCTGGCGTTTTTCCATAGGCTCCGCCCCCCTGACGAGC
ATCACAAAAATCGACGCTCAAGTCAGAGGTGGCGAAACCCGACAGGACTATAAAGATACCAGGCGTTTCC
CCCTGGAAGCTCCCTCGTGCGCTCTCCTGTTCCGACCCTGCCGCTTACCGGATACCTGTCCGCCTTTCTC
CCTTCGGGAAGCGTGGCGCTTTCTCATAGCTCACGCTGTAGGTATCTCAGTTCGGTGTAGGTCGTTCGCT
CCAAGCTGGGCTGTGTGCACGAACCCCCCGTTCAGCCCGACCGCTGCGCCTTATCCGGTAACTATCGTCT
TGAGTCCAACCCGGTAAGACACGACTTATCGCCACTGGCAGCAGCCACTGGTAACAGGATTAGCAGAGCG
AGGTATGTAGGCGGTGCTACAGAGTTCTTGAAGTGGTGGCCTAACTACGGCTACACTAGAAGAACAGTAT
TTGGTATCTG
